>Addgene plasmid #53141 | pET28a-HisYFP-Sp100 | depositor full sequence | sequence record 82752 | pET28a-HisYFP-Sp100 sequence 7283 bps
TGGCGAATGGG
[124 nt withheld, positions 12-135]
C
[91 nt withheld, positions 137-227]
A
[49 nt withheld, positions 229-277]
CCTTTGACGTTGGAGTCCACGTTCTTT
[37 nt withheld, positions 305-341]
ACCCTATCTCGGTCTATTCTTTTGATTTATAAGGGATTTTGCCGATTTCGGCCTATTGGTTAAAAAATGA
GCTGATTTAACAAAAATTTAACGCGAATTTTAACAAAATATTAACGTTTACAATTTCAGGTGGCACTTTT
CGGGGAAATGTGCGCGGAACCCCTATTTGTTTATTTTTCTAAATACATTCAAATATGTATCCGCTCATGA
ATTAATTCTTAGAAAAACTCATCGAGCATCAAATGAAACTGCAATTTATTCATATCAGGATTATCAATAC
CATATTTTTGAAAAAGCCGTTTCTGTAATGAAGGAGAAAACTCACCGAGGCAGTTCCATAGGATGGCAAG
ATCCTGGTATCGGTCTGCGATTCCGACTCGTCCAACATCAATACAACCTATTAATTTCCCCTCGTCAAAA
ATAAGGTTATCAAGTGAGAAATCACCATGAGTGACGACTGAATCCGGTGAGAATGGCAAAAGTTTATGCA
TTTCTTTCCAGACTTGTTCAACAGGCCAGCCATTACGCTCGTCATCAAAATCACTCGCATCAACCAAACC
GTTATTCATTCGTGATTGCGCCTGAGCGAGACGAAATACGCGATCGCTGTTAAAAGGACAATTACAAACA
GGAATCGAATGCAACCGGCGCAGGAACACTGCCAGCGCATCAACAATATTTTCACCTGAATCAGGATATT
CTTCTAATACCTGGAATGCTGTTTTCCCGGGGATCGCAGTGGTGAGTAACCATGCATCATCAGGAGTACG
GATAAAATGCTTGATGGTCGGAAGAGGCATAAATTCCGTCAGCCAGTTTAGTCTGACCATCTCATCTGTA
ACATCATTGGCAACGCTACCTTTGCCATGTTTCAGAAACAACTCTGGCGCATCGGGCTTCCCATACAATC
GATAGATTGTCGCACCTGATTGCCCGACATTATCGCGAGCCCATTTATACCCATATAAATCAGCATCCAT
GTTGGAATTTAATCGCGGCCTAGAGCAAGACGTTTCCCGTTGAATATGGCTCATAACACCCCTTGTATTA
CTGTTTATGTAAGCAGACAGTTTTATTGTTCATGACCAAAATCCCTTAACGTGAGTTTTCGTTCCACTGA
GCGTCAGACCCCGTAGAAAAGATCAAAGGATCTTCTTGAGATCCTTTTTTTCTGCGCGTAATCTGCTGCT
TGCAAACAAAAAAACCACCGCTACCAGCGGTGGTTTGTTTGCCGGATCAAGAGCTACCAACTCTTTTTCC
GAAGGTAACTGGCTTCAGCAGAGCGCAGATACCAAATACTGTCCTTCTAGTGTAGCCGTAGTTAGGCCAC
CACTTCAAGAACTCTGTAGCACCGCCTACATACCTCGCTCTGCTAATCCTGTTACCAGTGGCTGCTGCCA
GTGGCGATAAGTCGTGTCTTACCGGGTTGGACTCAAGACGATAGTTACCGGATAAGGCGCAGCGGTCGGG
CTGAACGGGGGGTTCGTGCACACAGCCCAGCTTGGAGCGAACGACCTACACCGAACTGAGATACCTACAG
CGTGAGCTATGAGAAAGCGCCACGCTTCCCGAAGGGAGAAAGGCGGACAGGTATCCGGTAAGCGGCAGGG
TCGGAACAGGAGAGCGCACGAGGGAGCTTCCAGGGGGAAACGCCTGGTATCTTTATAGTCCTGTCGGGTT
TCGCCACCTCTGACTTGAGCGTCGATTTTTGTGATGCTCGTCAGGGGGGCGGAGCCTATGGAAAAACGCC
AGCAACGCGGCCTTTTTACGGTTCCTGGCCTTTTGCTGGCCTTTTGCTCACATGTTCTTTCCTGCGTTAT
CCCCTGATTCTGTGGATAACCGTATTACCGCCTTTGAGTGAGCTGATACCGCTCGCCGCAGCCGAACGAC
CGAGCGCAGCGAGTCAGTGAGCGAGGAAGCGGAAGAGCGCCTGATGCGGTATTTTCTCCTTACGCATCTG
TGCGGTATTTCACACCGCATATATGGTGCACTCTCAGTACAATCTGCTCTGATGCCGCATAGTTAAGCCA
GTATACACTCCGCTATCGCTACGTGACTGGGTCATGGCTGCGCCCCGACACCCGCCAACACCCGCTGACG
CGCCCTGACGGGCTTGTCTGCTCCCGGCATCCGCTTACAGACAAGCTGTGACCGTCTCCGGGAGCTGCAT
GTGTCAGAGGTTTTCACCGTCATCACCGAAACGCGCGAGGCAGCTGCGGTAAAGCTCATCAGCGTGGTCG
TGAAGCGATTCACAGATGTCTGCCTGTTCATCCGCGTCCAGCTCGTTGAGTTTCTCCAGAAGCGTTAATG
TCTGGCTTCTGATAAAGCGGGCCATGTTAAGGGCGGTTTTTTCCTGTTTGGTCACTGATGCCTCCGTGTA
AGGGGGATTTCTGTTCATGGGGGTAATGATACCGATGAAACGAGAGAGGATGCTCACGATACGGGTTACT
GATGATGAACATGCCCGGTTACTGGAACGTTGTGAGGGTAAACAACTGGCGGTATGGATGCGGCGGGACC
AGAGAAAAATCACTCAGGGTCAATGCCAGCGCTTCGTTAATACAGATGTAGGTGTTCCACAGGGTAGCCA
GCAGCATCCTGCGATGCAGATCCGGAACATAATGGTGCAGGGCGCTGACTTCCGCGTTTCCAGACTTTAC
GAAACACGGAAACCGAAGACCATTCATGTTGTTGCTCAGGTCGCAGACGTTTTGCAGCAGCAGTCGCTTC
ACGTTCGCTCGCGTATCGGTGATTCATTCTGCTAACCAGTAAGGCAACCCCGCCAGCCTAGCCGGGTCCT
CAACGACAGGAGCACGATCATGCGCACCCGTGGGGCCGCCATGCCGGCGATAATGGCCTGCTTCTCGCCG
AAACGTTTGGTGGCGGGACCAGTGACGAAGGCTTGAGCGAGGGCGTGCAAGATTCCGAATACCGCAAGCG
ACAGGCCGATCATCGTCGCGCTCCAGCGAAAGCGGTCCTCGCCGAAAATGACCCAGAGCGCTGCCGGCAC
CTGTCCTACGAGTTGCATGATAAAGAAGACAGTCATAAGTGCGGCGACGATAGTCATGCCCCGCGCCCAC
CGGAAGGAGCTGACTGGGTTGAAGGCTCTCAAGGGCATCGGTCGAGATCCCGGTGCCTAATGAGTGAGCT
AACTTACATTAATTGCGTTGCGCTCACTGCCCGCTTTCCAGTCGGGAAACCTGTCGTGCCAGCTGCATTA
ATGAATCGGCCAACGCGCGGGGAGAGGCGGTTTGCGTATTGGGCGCCAGGGTGGTTTTTCTTTTCACCAG
TGAGACGGGCAACAGCTGATTGCCCTTCACCGCCTGGCCCTGAGAGAGTTGCAGCAAGCGGTCCACGCTG
GTTTGCCCCAGCAGGCGAAAATCCTGTTTGATGGTGGTTAACGGCGGGATATAACATGAGCTGTCTTCGG
TATCGTCGTATCCCACTACCGAGATATCCGCACCAACGCGCAGCCCGGACTCGGTAATGGCGCGCATTGC
GCCCAGCGCCATCTGATCGTTGGCAACCAGCATCGCAGTGGGAACGATGCCCTCATTCAGCATTTGCATG
GTTTGTTGAAAACCGGACATGGCACTCCAGTCGCCTTCCCGTTCCGCTATCGGCTGAATTTGATTGCGAG
TGAGATATTTATGCCAGCCAGCCAGACGCAGACGCGCCGAGACAGAACTTAATGGGCCCGCTAACAGCGC
GATTTGCTGGTGACCCAATGCGACCAGATGCTCCACGCCCAGTCGCGTACCGTCTTCATGGGAGAAAATA
ATACTGTTGATGGGTGTCTGGTCAGAGACATCAAGAAATAACGCCGGAACATTAGTGCAGGCAGCTTCCA
CAGCAATGGCATCCTGGTCATCCAGCGGATAGTTAATGATCAGCCCACTGACGCGTTGCGCGAGAAGATT
GTGCACCGCCGCTTTACAGGCTTCGACGCCGCTTCGTTCTACCATCGACACCACCACGCTGGCACCCAGT
TGATCGGCGCGAGATTTAATCGCCGCGACAATTTGCGACGGCGCGTGCAGGGCCAGACTGGAGGTGGCAA
CGCCAATCAGCAACGACTGTTTGCCCGCCAGTTGTTGTGCCACGCGGTTGGGAATGTAATTCAGCTCCGC
CATCGCCGCTTCCACTTTTTCCCGCGTTTTCGCAGAAACGTGGCTGGCCTGGTTCACCACGCGGGAAACG
GTCTGATAAGAGACACCGGCATACTCTGCGACATCGTATAACGTTACTGGTTTCACATTCACCACCCTGA
ATTGACTCTCTTCCGGGCGCTATCATGCCATACCGCGAAAGGTTTTGCGCCATTCGATGGTGTCCGGGAT
CTCGACGCTCTCCCTTATGCGACTCCTGCATTAGGAAGCAGCCCAGTAGTAGGTTGAGGCCGTTGAGCAC
CGCCGCCGCAAGGAATGGTGCATGCAAGGAGATGGCGCCCAACAGTCCCCCGGCCACGGGGCCTGCCACC
ATACCCACGCCGAAACAAGCGCTCATGAGCCCGAAGTGGCGAGCCCGATCTTCCCCATCGGTGATGTCGG
CGATATAGGCGCCAGCAACCGCACCTGTGGCGCCGGTGATGCCGGCCACGATGCGTCCGGCGTAGAGGAT
CGAGATCTCGATCCCGCGAAATTAATACGACTCACTATAGGGGAATTGTGAGCGGATAACAATTCCCCTC
TAGAAATAATTTTGTTTAACTTTAAGAAGGAGATATACCATGGGCAGCAGCCATCATCATCATCATCACA
GCAGCGGCCTGGTGCCGCGCGGCAGCCATATGGCTAGCATGGTGAGCAAGGGCGAGGAGCTGTTCACCGG
GGTGGTGCCCATCCTGGTCGAGCTGGACGGCGACGTAAACGGCCACAAGTTCAGCGTGTCCGGCGAGGGC
GAGGGCGATGCCACCTACGGCAAGCTGACCCTGAAGTTCATCTGCACCACCGGCAAGCTGCCCGTGCCCT
GGCCCACCCTCGTGACCACCTTCGGCTACGGCCTGCAGTGCTTCGCCCGCTACCCCGACCACATGAAGCA
GCACGACTTCTTCAAGTCCGCCATGCCCGAAGGCTACGTCCAGGAGCGCACCATCTTCTTCAAGGACGAC
GGCAACTACAAGACCCGCGCCGAGGTGAAGTTCGAGGGCGACACCCTGGTGAACCGCATCGAGCTGAAGG
GCATCGACTTCAAGGAGGACGGCAACATCCTGGGGCACAAGCTGGAGTACAACTACAACAGCCACAACGT
CTATATCATGGCCGACAAGCAGAAGAACGGCATCAAGGTGAACTTCAAGATCCGCCACAACATCGAGGAC
GGCAGCGTGCAGCTCGCCGACCACTACCAGCAGAACACCCCCATCGGCGACGGCCCCGTGCTGCTGCCCG
ACAACCACTACCTGAGCTACCAGTCCGCCCTGAGCAAAGACCCCAACGAGAAGCGCGATCACATGGTCCT
GCTGGAGTTCGTGACCGCCGCCGGGATCACTCTCGGCATGGACGAGCTGTACAAGGGATCCGAATTCACA
TTTCCATTCGAGGGCCTCCGTGATCGTGATCTCATCACAAATAAAATGTTTGAAGATTCTCAAGATTCTT
GTAGAAACCTGGTCCCTGTACAGAGAGTGGTGTACAATGTTCTTAGTGAACTGGAGAAGACATTTAACCT
GCCAGTTCTGGAAGCACTGTTCAGCGATGTCAACATGCAGGAATACCCCGATTTAATTCACATTTATAAA
GGCTTTGAAAATGTAATCCATGACAAATTGCCTTTCCAAGAAAGTGAAGAAGAAGAGAGGGAGGAGAGGT
CTGGCCTCCAACTAAGTCTTGAACAAGGAACTGGTGAAAACTCTTTTCGAAGCCTGACTTGGCCACCTTC
GGGTTCCCCATCTCATGCTGGTACAACCCCACCTGAAAATGGACTCTCAGAGCACCCCTGTGAAACAGAA
CAGATAAATGCAAAGAGAAAAGATACAACCAGTGACAAAGATGATTCGCTAGGAAGCCAACAAACAAATG
AACAATGTGCTCAAAAGGCTGAGCCAACAGAGTCCTGCGAACAAATTGCTGTCCAAGTGAATAATGGGGA
TGCTGGAAGGGAGATGCCCTGCCCGTTGCCCTGTGATGAAGAAAGCCCAGAGGCAGAGCTACACAACCAT
GGAATCCAAATTAATTCCTGTTCTGTGCGACTGGTGGATATAAAAAAGGAAAAGCCATTTTCTAATTCAA
AAGTTGAGTGCCAAGCCCAAGCAAGAACTCATCATAACCAGGCATCTGACATAATAGTCATCAGCAGTGA
GGACTCTGAAGGATCCACTGACGTTGATGAGCCCTTAGAAGTCTTCATCTCAGCACCGAGAAGTGAGCCT
GTGATCAATAATGACAACCCTTTAGAATCAAATGATGAAAAGGAGGGCCAAGAAGCCACTTGCTCACGAC
CCCAGATTGTACCAGAGCCCATGGATTTCAGAAAATTATCTACATTCAGAGAAAGTTTTAAGAAAAGAGT
GATAGGACAAGACCACGACTTTTCAGAATCCAGTGAGGAGGAGGCGCCCGCAGAAGCCTCAAGCGGGGCA
CTGAGAAGCAAGCATGGTGAGAAGGCTCCTATGACTTCTAGAAGTACATCTACTTGGAGAATACCCAGCA
GGAAGAGACGTTTCAGCAGTAGTGACTTTTCAGACCTGAGTAATGGAGAAGAGCTTCAGGAAACCTGCAG
CTCATCCCTAAGAAGAGGGTCAGGTAAAGAAGATTAGCGTCGACAAGCTTGCGGCCGCACTCGAGCACCA
CCACCACCACCACTGAGATCCGGCTGCTAACAAAGCCCGAAAGGAAGCTGAGTTGGCTGCTGCCACCGCT
GAGCAATAACTAGCATAACCCCTTGGGGCCTCTAAACGGGTCTTGAGGGGTTTTTTGCTGAAAGGAGGAA
CTATATCCGGAT
Features (pLannotate 1.2.2; 22 found; start..end, strand, type, name):
     12..467     +  rep_origin     f1 ori (sequence partly withheld): f1 bacteriophage origin of replication; arrow indicates direction of (+) strand synthesis
    494..551     +  promoter       AmpR promoter (fragment): bla
    560..1375    -  CDS            KanR: aminoglycoside phosphotransferase; aph(3')-Ia; confers resistance to kanamycin in bacteria or G418 (Geneticin®) in eukaryotes
   1497..2085    +  rep_origin     ori: high-copy-number ColE1/pMB1/pBR322/pUC origin of replication
   2271..2413    -  misc_feature   bom: basis of mobility region from pBR322
   2515..2706    -  CDS            rop: Rop protein, which maintains plasmids at low copy number; rop
   2723..3103    +  CDS            YPB1_ECOLX: Protein predicted: Swiss-Prot protein existence level 4. From Escherichia coli.
   3175..3466    -  CDS            TcR (fragment): tetracycline efflux protein; tet; confers resistance to tetracycline
   3481..3502    -  protein_bind   CAP binding site: CAP binding activates transcription in the presence of cAMP. E. coli catabolite activator protein
   3515..4597    -  CDS            lacI: lac repressor; lacI; The lac repressor binds to the lac operator to inhibit transcription in E. coli. This inhibition can be relieved by adding lactose or isopropyl-β-D-thiogalactopyranoside (IPTG).
   4598..4675    -  promoter       lacI promoter: lacI
   4683..4962    -  CDS            TcR (fragment): tetracycline efflux protein; tet; confers resistance to tetracycline
   4984..5002    +  promoter       T7 promoter: promoter for bacteriophage T7 RNA polymerase
   5003..5027    +  protein_bind   lac operator: The lac repressor binds to the lac operator to inhibit transcription in E. coli. This inhibition can be relieved by adding lactose or isopropyl-β-D-thiogalactopyranoside (IPTG). lac repressor encoded by lacI
   5042..5064    +  RBS            RBS: efficient ribosome binding site from bacteriophage T7 gene 10 (Olins and Rangwala, 1989)
   5083..5099    +  CDS            capTEV™ (fragment): composite tag for in vivo biotinylation, TEV protease cleavage, and 6xHis tagging
   5110..5127    +  CDS            thrombin site: thrombin recognition and cleavage site
   5140..5856    +  CDS            EYFP: EYFP is a basic (constitutively fluorescent) green/yellow fluorescent protein published in 1996, derived from Aequorea victoria. It is reported to be a very rapidly-maturing weak dimer with high acid sensitivity.
   5869..7092    +  CDS            SP100 (fragment): SP100_HUMAN - Experimental evidence at protein level: Swiss-Prot protein existence level 1. Together with PML, this tumor suppressor is a major constituent of the PML bodies, a subnuclear organelle involved in a large number of physiological processes including cell growth, differentiation and apoptosis. Functions as a transcriptional coactivator of ETS1 and ETS2 according to PubMed:11909962. Under certain conditions, it may also act as a corepressor of ETS1 preventing its binding to DNA according to PubMed:15247905. Through the regulation of ETS1 it may play a role in angiogenesis, controllin
   7127..7144    +  CDS            9xHis (fragment): 9xHis affinity tag
   7154..7203    +  CDS            SET1 (fragment): solubility-enhancement tag derived from T7 phage gene 10B
   7211..7258    +  terminator     T7 terminator: transcription terminator for bacteriophage T7 RNA polymerase
