[The description below was written by a language model from this plasmid's Addgene catalogue record and pLannotate feature annotations shown in this document.]
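Description:
pET28a-HisYFP-Sp100 is a bacterial expression plasmid built on the Novagen pET28a backbone for producing a fluorescently tagged fragment of human Sp100 in E. coli. It is selected with kanamycin through the aph(3')-Ia resistance gene. It replicates from a pBR322-type ColE1 origin that sits alongside the bom region and the rop gene, which fits the low copy number given in the record. An f1 origin is also present, and short annotated tetracycline-resistance fragments appear to be pBR322-derived backbone remnants rather than functional markers.

Expression is driven by a T7 promoter followed directly by a lac operator and the T7 gene 10 ribosome binding site. The plasmid-borne lacI gene keeps transcription repressed until it is relieved by IPTG in a host that supplies T7 RNA polymerase. The reading frame begins with the vector's N-terminal His tag and thrombin cleavage site. EYFP follows, and then the Sp100A fragment, cloned between EcoRI and SalI. The fragment covers amino acids 71–480 and carries a deletion of L75. A T7 terminator closes the cassette. The vector's C-terminal His-tag sequence is annotated downstream of the insert, but the record does not say whether it is translated.

The depositor notes that the physical plasmid carries some 3'UTR sequence after the coding region that is missing from the deposited full sequence, and reports that this has no functional consequence. The stated insert size of 2028 bp is larger than the roughly 1.2 kb annotated Sp100 segment, so it probably includes YFP as well. The associated publication concerns in vitro reconstitution of sumoylation reactions, which suggests the purified His-YFP-Sp100 protein is used as a model substrate in such assays.
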