Addgene plasmid #53141: pET28a-HisYFP-Sp100
Purpose: E.coli expression of HisYFP tagged human Sp100 fragment
Depositing lab: Frauke Melchior. Depositing organization: Universitaet Heidelberg. Publication: Recombinant reconstitution of sumoylation reactions in vitro. Flotho A, Werner A, Winter T, Frank AS, Ehret H, Melchior F. Methods Mol Biol. 2012;832:93-110. doi: 10.1007/978-1-61779-474-2_5. PubMed 22350878.
Backbone
  Vector backbone: pET28a
  Backbone manufacturer: Novagen
  Backbone size w/o insert (bp): 5369
  Total vector size (bp): 7283
  Vector type: Bacterial Expression
Growth in bacteria
  Bacterial resistance: Kanamycin, 50 μg/mL
  Growth temperature: 37°C
  Growth strain: DH5alpha
  Copy number: Low Copy
Gene/Insert
  Gene/Insert name: Sp100A fragment
  Species: H. sapiens (human)
  Insert size (bp): 2028
  Mutation: fragment (amino acids 71-480); deletion of L75
  Entrez Gene: SP100 (a.k.a. lysp100b)
  Promoter: T7
  Tag / fusion protein: His-YFP (N terminal on insert)
  Cloning method: Restriction Enzyme; 5′ cloning site EcoRI (not destroyed); 3′ cloning site SalI (not destroyed)
  Sequencing primers: 5′ T7; 3′ T7-term
Terms and licenses: Academic/Nonprofit Terms; Industry Terms: Not Available to Industry
Depositor comments: Please note that the plasmid contains some 3'UTR sequence following the CDS that is not found in the full plasmid sequence. This does not have any functional consequence.
How to cite: pET28a-HisYFP-Sp100 was a gift from Frauke Melchior (Addgene plasmid # 53141 ; http://n2t.net/addgene:53141 ; RRID:Addgene_53141)
