>Addgene plasmid #53141 | pET28a-HisYFP-Sp100 | addgene partial sequence | sequence record 86448 | pBRrevBam 5'-GGTGATGTCGGCGATATAGG-3'
GGCCACGATGCGTCCGGCGTAGAGGATCGAGATCTCGATCCCGCGAAATTAATACGACTCACTATAGGGG
AATTGTGAGCGGATAACAATTCCCCTCTAGAAATAATTTTGTTTAACTTTAAGAAGGAGATATACCATGG
GCAGCAGCCATCATCATCATCATCACAGCAGCGGCCTGGTGCCGCGCGGCAGCCATATGGCTAGCATGGT
GAGCAAGGGCGAGGAGCTGTTCACCGGGGTGGTGCCCATCCTGGTCGAGCTGGACGGCGACGTAAACGGC
CACAAGTTCAGCGTGTCCGGCGAGGGCGAGGGCGATGCCACCTACGGCAAGCTGACCCTGAAGTTCATCT
GCACCACCGGCAAGCTGCCCGTGCCCTGGCCCACCCTCGTGACCACCTTCGGCTACGGCCTGCAGTGCTT
CGCCCGCTACCCCGACCACATGAAGCAGCACGACTTCTTCAAGTCCGCCATGCCCGAAGGCTACGTCCAG
GAGCGCACCATCTTCTTCAAGGACGACGGCAACTACAAGACCCGCGCCGAGGTGAAGTTCGAGGGCGACA
CCCTGGTGAACCGCATCGAGCTGAAGGGCATCGACTTCAAGGAGGACGGCAACATCCTGGGGCACAAGCT
GGAGTACAACTACAACAGCCACAACGTCTATATCATGGCCGACAAGCAGAAGAACGGCATCAAGGTGAAC
TTCAAGATCCGCCACAACATCGAGGACGGCAGCGTGCAGCTCGCCGACCACTACCAGCAGAACACCCCCA
TCGGCGACGGCCCCGTGCTGCTGCCCGACAACCACTACCTGAGCTACCAGTCCGCCCTGAGCAAAGACCC
CAACGAGAAGCGCGATCACATGGTCCTGCTGGAGTTCGTGACCGCCGCCGGGATCACTCTCGGCATGGAC
G
