>Addgene plasmid #53141 | pET28a-HisYFP-Sp100 | addgene partial sequence | sequence record 86487 | T7term 5'-GCTAGTTATTGCTCAGCGG-3'
TAGCAGCCGGATCTCAGTGGTGGTGGTGGTGGTGCTCGAGTGCGGCCGCAAGCTTGTCGACGCTAATCTT
CTTTACCTGACCCTCTTCTTAGGGATGAGCTGCAGGTTTCCTGAAGCTCTTCTCCATTACTCAGGTCTGA
AAAGTCACTACTGCTGAAACGTCTCTTCCTGCTGGGTATTCTCCAAGTAGATGTACTTCTAGAAGTCATA
GGAGCCTTCTCACCATGCTTGCTTCTCAGTGCCCCGCTTGAGGCTTCTGCGGGCGCCTCCTCCTCACTGG
ATTCTGAAAAGTCGTGGTCTTGTCCTATCACTCTTTTCTTAAAACTTTCTCTGAATGTAGATAATTTTCT
GAAATCCATGGGCTCTGGTACAATCTGGGGTCGTGAGCAAGTGGCTTCTTGGCCCTCCTTTTCATCATTT
GATTCTAAAGGGTTGTCATTATTGATCACAGGCTCACTTCTCGGTGCTGAGATGAAGACTTCTAAGGGCT
CATCAACGTCAGTGGATCCTTCAGAGTCCTCACTGCTGATGACTATTATGTCAGATGCCTGGTTATGATG
AGTTCTTGCTTGGGCTTGGCACTCAACTTTTGAATTAGAAAATGGCTTTTCCTTTTTTATATCCACCAGT
CGCACAGAACAGGAATTAATTTGGATTCCATGGTTGTGTAGCTCTGCCTCTGGGCTTTCTTCATCACAGG
GCAACGGGCAGGGCATCTCCCTTCCAGCATCC
