>Addgene plasmid #53141 | pET28a-HisYFP-Sp100 | addgene partial sequence | sequence record 86490 | EGFP-C 5'-CATGGTCCTGCTGGAGTTCGTG-3'
GATCCGAATTCACATTTCCATTCGAGGGCCTCCGTGATCGTGATCTCATCACAAATAAAATGTTTGAAGA
TTCTCAAGATTCTTGTAGAAACCTGGTCCCTGTACAGAGAGTGGTGTACAATGTTCTTAGTGAACTGGAG
AAGACATTTAACCTGCCAGTTCTGGAAGCACTGTTCAGCGATGTCAACATGCAGGAATACCCCGATTTAA
TTCACATTTATAAAGGCTTTGAAAATGTAATCCATGACAAATTGCCTCTCCAAGAAAGTGAAGAAGAAGA
GAGGGAGGAGAGGTCTGGCCTCCAACTAAGTCTTGAACAAGGAACTGGTGAAAACTCTTTTCGAAGCCTG
ACTTGGCCACCTTCGGGTTCCCCATCTCATGCTGGTACAACCCCACCTGAAAATGGACTCTCAGAGCACC
CCTGTGAAACAGAACAGATAAATGCAAAGAGAAAAGATACAACCAGTGACAAAGATGATTCGCTAGGAAG
CCAACAAACAAATGAACAATGTGCTCAAAAGGCTGAGCCAACAGAGTCCTGCGAACAAATTGCTGTCCAA
GTGAATAATGGGGATGCTGGAAGGGAGATGCCCTGCCCGTTGCCCTGTGATGAAGAAAGCCCAGAGGCAG
AGCTACACAACCATGGAATCCAAATTAATTCCTGTTCTGTGCGACTGGTGGATATAAA
